>Addgene plasmid #173514 | pICSL86977OD:PITG_04276 | addgene full sequence | sequence record 342189 | Addgene NGS Result
GGATTCGATCAGCGGCCGCTTGCCACGATTCACCGGGGCGTGCTTCTGCCTCGATGCGTTGCCGCTGGGC
GGCCTGCGCGGCCTTCAACTTCTCCACCAGGTCATCACCCAGCGCCGCGCCGATTTGTACCGGGCCGGAT
GGTTTGCGACCGCTCACGCCGATTCCTCGGGCTTGGGGGTTCCAGTGCCATTGCAGGGCCGGCAGACAAC
CCAGCCGCTTACGCCTGGCCAACCGCCCGTTCCTCCACACATGGGGCATTCCACGGCGTCGGTGCCTGGT
TGTTCTTGATTTTCCATGCCGCCTCCTTTAGCCGCTAAAATTCATCTACTCATTTATTCATTTGCTCATT
TACTCTGGTAGCTGCGCGATGTATTCAGATAGCAGCTCGGTAATGGTCTTGCCTTGGCGTACCGCGTACA
TCTTCAGCTTGGTGTGATCCTCCGCCGGCAACTGAAAGTTGACCCGCTTCATGGCTGGCGTGTCTGCCAG
GCTGGCCAACGTTGCAGCCTTGCTGCTGCGTGCGCTCGGACGGCCGGCACTTAGCGTGTTTGTGCTTTTG
CTCATTTTCTCTTTACCTCATTAACTCAAATGAGTTTTGATTTAATTTCAGCGGCCAGCGCCTGGACCTC
GCGGGCAGCGTCGCCCTCGGGTTCTGATTCAAGAACGGTTGTGCCGGCGGCGGCAGTGCCTGGGTAGCTC
ACGCGCTGCGTGATACGGGACTCAAGAATGGGCAGCTCGTACCCGGCCAGCGCCTCGGCAACCTCACCGC
CGATGCGCGTGCCTTTGATCGCCCGCGACACGACAAAGGCCGCTTGTAGCCTTCCATCCGTGACCTCAAT
GCGCTGCTTAACCAGCTCCACCAGGTCGGCGGTGGCCCATATGTCGTAAGGGCTTGGCTGCACCGGAATC
AGCACGAAGTCGGCTGCCTTGATCGCGGACACAGCCAAGTCCGCCGCCTGGGGCGCTCCGTCGATCACTA
CGAAGTCGCGCCGGCCGATGGCCTTCACGTCGCGGTCAATCGTCGGGCGGTCGATGCCGACAACGGTTAG
CGGTTGATCTTCCCGCACGGCCGCCCAATCGCGGGCACTGCCCTGGGGATCGGAATCGACTAACAGAACA
TCGGCCCCGGCGAGTTGCAGGGCGCGGGCTAGATGGGTTGCGATGGTCGTCTTGCCTGACCCGCCTTTCT
GGTTAAGTACAGCGATAACCTTCATGCGTTCCCCTTGCGTATTTGTTTATTTACTCATCGCATCATATAC
GCAGCGACCGCATGACGCAAGCTGTTTTACTCAAATACACATCACCTTTTTAGACGGCGGCGCTCGGTTT
CTTCAGCGGCCAAGCTGGCCGGCCAGGCCGCCAGCTTGGCATCAGACAAACCGGCCAGGATTTCATGCAG
CCGCACGGCTGACTCCCGAGGGGAACCCTGTGGTTGGCATGCACATACAAATGGACGAACGGATAAACCT
TTTCACGCCCTTTTAAATATCCGATTATTCTAATAAACGCTCTTTTCTCTTAGGTTTACCCGCCAATATA
TCCTGTCAAACACTGATAGTTTAAACGGATCACTTCGTGTCCCTCGGTCACATGTGCATCCTCTAGTAGC
GGTCCTGCTGAGCCTCGACATGTTGTCGCAAAATTCGCCCTGGACCCGCCCAACGATTTGTCGTCACTGT
CAAGGTTTGACCTGCACTTCATTTGGGGCCCACATACACCAAAAAAATGCTGCATAATTCTCGGGGCAGC
AAGTCGGTTACCCGGCCGCCGTGCTGGACCGGGTTGAATGGTGCCCGTAACTTTCGGTAGAGCGGACGGC
CAATACTCAACTTCAAGGAATCTCACCCATGCGCGCCGGCGGGGAACCGGAGTTCCCTTCAGTGAGCGTT
ATTAGTTCGCCGCTCGGTGTGTCGTAGATACTAGCCCCTGGGGCACTTTTGAAATTTGAATAAGATTTAT
GTAATCAGTCTTTTAGGTTTGACCGGTTCTGCCGCTTTTTTTAAAATTGGATTTGTAATAATAAAACGCA
ATTGTTTGTTATTGTGGCGCTCTATCATAGATGTCGCTATAAACCTATTCAGCACAATATATTGTTTTCA
TTTTAATATTGTACATATAAGTAGTAGGGTACAATCAGTAAATTGAACGGAGAATATTATTCATAAAAAT
ACGATAGTAACGGGTGATATATTCATTAGAATGAACCGAAACCGGCGGTAAGGATCTGAGCTACACATGC
TCAGGTTTTTTACAACGTGCACAACAGAATTGAAAGCAAATATCATGCGATCATAGGCTTCTCGCATATC
TCATTAAAGCAGGACAAGCTCATGATCCTCTAGTAGCGTGTGAGAAGTCGTCCTGGTTCATTTTCTTCCT
CTGAAGTTTGTTGAAGTATGACACCCAAGTTCCGAAAGCAGGGTCTGACAAAGCGTTGTCTCCCTTTCCA
GACAACCTCAAAAGTTTGAAAGCCTCGTGAGCTGGCATTCCCTCCCTCAACCACAAAGCAGATGCCACCT
GAGCAGCAGTAGCCTTAAGGTTACCAGTAATTGAAGAGTGAGTAACCATCTTCTTAAGTGTTTCATCGTC
GTAGTATTTTGTCATAACAGATGACATAACGTTATCAGCCTCTTCTTTATGCATAAAGAACCATGACACC
AATCCTGGAGATTTCAATGTGTCGATAGATTGGTCGATATCAAGCCTAAGCATCTTGAACACGTCGTCTG
ATGTTTTTCCCTTCTCCTTCCAAATCTTGAACTGTGTAGACTCCAATTTAACAGCCATTGACACCAAGTC
AGAGTCTGACTTAGCCCTCACAAGCATCTTTGGAAGTTCCTCCTCACCGTGCCTCTTTGCCAACTTCAAA
ACCAAGAACTCGTAAGGATCCAAAGTGTGATGCTTAGTTGCGTAAGAGATGAAAGTTTGAAGTGCTGGAT
GCTTAAGAAGTCCCAACTCCTTGTCTGCAGGCACAAGTGAGATCTTAAGCACGTCGTCCTCAGCCTTTCC
TGTTGTAAGCCACTTCTTGATCTGTGCAAACTCAAGACCCTTTGCGATGTCCCTAGTTGAAGCAGTTGTA
GATGCAGCCATCAACCTCTTGTGCAATGCGTCCTCCTCATACTGCTTTGCAAGTTTAAGCAACAAGAAGT
CGTATGGATCTTCCTTAAGTTTAGTTTTAACGAAAGAGATCCAAGTTGGCAAAAGTGGGTTAGCCAACAC
GTCCACGTCCTCCACGTTCAACTTCAACAAATTATAGATGTCTCCTGCAGTTTTCTTCTGAGTCACCCAG
TTGTCGAACTGAATAGCCTTAACTGTTGTTGCAGCGTGTGAAGCTCCAGGAGACTGAGCCTCCACAAGCA
ACTTAGTAAGTGCATCATCACCGTTCTGAGCTGTCAAAGCAGTCCTAAACATTGTATCGATAATTGTAAA
TGTAATTGTAATGTTGTTTGTTGTTTGTTGTTGTTGGTAATTGTTGTAAAAATGAGCTCTTATACTCGAG
CGTGTCCTCTCCAAATGAAATGAACTTCCTTATATAGAGGAAGGGTCTTGCGAAGGATAGTGGGATTGTG
CGTCATCCCTTACGTCAGTGGAGATGTCACATCAATCCACTTGCTTTGTAGACGTGGTTGGAACCTCTTC
TTTTTCCACGATGCTCCTCGTGGGTGGGGGTCCATCTTTGGGACCACTGTCGGCAGAGAGATCTTGAATG
ATAGCCTTTCCTTTATCGCAATGATGGCATTTGTAGGAGCCACCTTCCTTTTCTACTGTCCTTTCGATGA
AGTGACAGATAGCTGGGCAATGGAATCCGAGGAGGTTTCCCGAAATTATCCTTTGTTGAAAAGTCTCAAT
AGCCCTTTGATCTTCTGAGACTGTATCTTTGACATTTTTGGAGTAGACCAGAGTGTCGTGCTCCACCATG
TTGACGAAGATTTTCTTCTTGTCATTGAGTCGTAAAAGACTCTGTATGAACTGTTCGCCAGTCTTGACGG
CGAGTTCTGTTAGATCCTCGATTTGAATCTTAGACTCCATGCATGGCCTTAGATTCAGTAGGAACTACCT
TTTTAGAGACTCCAATCTCTATTACTTGCCTTGGTTTATGAAGCAAGCCTTGAATCGTCCATACTGGAAT
AGTACTTCTGATCTTGAGAAATATGTCTTTCTCTGTGTTCTTGATGCAATTAGTCCTGAATCTTTTGACT
GCATCTTTAACCTTCTTGGGAAGGTATTTGATCTCCTGGAGATTGTTACTCGGGTAGATCGTCTTGATGA
GACTTGCTGCGTAGGCCTCTCTAACCATCTGTGGGTCAGCATTCTTTCTGAAATTGAAGAGGCTAACCTT
CTCATTATCAGTGGTGAACATAGTGTCGTCACCTTCACCTTCGAACTTCCTTCCTAGATCGTAAAGATAG
AGGAAATCGTCCATTGTAATCTCCGGGGCAAAGGAGATCTCTTTTGGGGCTGGATCACTGCTGGGCCTTT
TGGTTCCTAGCGTGAGCCAGTGGGCTTTTTGCTTTGGTGGGCTTGTTAGGGCCTTAGCAAAGCTCTTGGG
CTTGAGTTGAGCTTCTCCTTTGGGGATGAAGTTCAACCTGTCTGTTTGCTGACTTGTTGTGTACGCGTCA
GCTGCTGCTCTTGCCTCTGTAATAGTGGCAAATTTCTTGTGTGCAACTCCGGGAACGCCGTTTGTTGCCG
CCTTTGTACAACCCCAGTCATCGTATATACCGGCATGTGGACCGTTATACACAACGTAGTAGTTGATATG
AGGGTGTTGAATACCCGATTCTGCTCTGAGAGGAGCAACTGTGCTGTTAAGCTCAGATTTTTGTGGGATT
GGAATTCCTCCAAGCTTGAATTCTTGCAGCGCTCCAATTCAGCAAGCGTCGATCTAGTAACATAGATGAC
ACCGCGCGCGATAATTTATCCTAGTTTGCGCGCTATATTTTGTTTTCTATCGCGTATTAAATGTATAATT
GCGGGACTCTAATCATAAAAACCCATCTCATAAATAACGTCATGCATTACATGTTAATTATTACATGCTT
AACGTAATTCAACAGAAATTATATGATAATCATCGCAAGACCGGCAACAGGATTCAATCTTAAGAAACTT
TATTGCCAAATGTTTGAACGATCTGCTTGACTCTAGATCCAGAGTCCCGCTCAAATCTCAGTCACAGGAA
GAACAGGTCTAGGAGGAACAGGAAGAGAGAAATCAAGCTGCCAGAATCCCACATCATGCCAATTTCCATG
TTTGAAACCAGCAGCTCTAAGCATTCCCCTAGGAGCATAACCAAGAGCCTCATGCATCCTCACAGAAGGA
TCATTAGGAAGTCCAATCACAGCAACCACAGACTTGAAACCCTGAGCCTCCAAAGACTTCAAAAGATGAG
TGTAAAGAGTAGATCCAAGACCAGTTCTTTGATGCCTAGGAGACACGTAAACAGTAGACTCAGCAGTCCA
ATCGTAAGCATTCCTAGCCTTCCAAGGACCAGCATAAGCAATACCAGCCACTTCACCATCCACTTCAGCA
ACAAGCCAAGGATACCTCTCTCTAAGCCTCACAAGATCATCAGTCCACTCTTGTGGTTCTTGAGGCTCAG
TCCTGAAATTCACAGTAGAAGTCTCAATGTAATGATTCACAATAGTGCACACAGCAGGCATATCAGCCTC
AGTAGCCCTTCTAATATCAGCAGGCCTTCTTTCAGGAGACATGCGAAACGATCCAGATCCGGTGCAGATT
ATTTGGATTGAGAGTGAATATGAGACTCTAATTGGATACCGAGGGGAATTTATGGAACGTCAGTGGAGCA
TTTTGACAAGAAATATTTGCTAGCTGATAGTGACCTTAGGCGACTTTTGAACGCGCAATAATGGTTTCTG
ACGTATGTGCTTAGCTCATTAAACTCCAGAAACCCGCGGCTGAGTGGCTCCTTCAACGTTGCGGTTCTGT
CAGTTCCAAACGTAAAACGGCTTGTCCCGCGTCATCGGCGGGGGTCATAACGTGACTCCCTTAATTCTCC
GCTCCGGATCCGAATTCGGCACAGAGTGTTCAACCCCAGTACATTAAAAACGTCCGCAATGTGTTATTAA
GTTGTCTAAGCGTCAATTTGTTTACACCACAATATATCCTGCCACCAGCCAGCCAACAGCTCCCCGACCG
GCAGCTCGGCACAAAATCACCACTCGATACAGGCAGCCCATCAACCATGACTACTGTCCGGTCCAACAGA
TCCGAGCAGGAACCGTAAAAAGGCCGCGTTGCTGGCGTTTTTCCATAGGCTCCGCCCCCCTGACGAGCAT
CACAAAAATCGACGCTCAAGTCAGAGGTGGCGAAACCCGACAGGACTATAAAGATACCAGGCGTTTCCCC
CTGGAAGCTCCCTCGTGCGCTCTCCTGTTCCGACCCTGCCGCTTACCGGATACCTGTCCGCCTTTCTCCC
TTCGGGAAGCGTGGCGCTTTCTCATAGCTCACGCTGTAGGTATCTCAGTTCGGTGTAGGTCGTTCGCTCC
AAGCTGGGCTGTGTGCACGAACCCCCCGTTCAGCCCGACCGCTGCGCCTTATCCGGTAACTATCGTCTTG
AGTCCAACCCGGTAAGACACGACTTATCGCCACTGGCAGCAGCCACTGGTAACAGGATTAGCAGAGCGAG
GTATGTAGGCGGTGCTACAGAGTTCTTGAAGTGGTGGCCTAACTACGGCTACACTAGAAGAACAGTATTT
GGTATCTGCGCTCTGCTGAAGCCAGTTACCTTCGGAAAAAGAGTTGGTAGCTCTTGATCCGGCAAACAAA
CCACCGCTGGTAGCGGTGGTTTTTTTGTTTGCAAGCAGCAGATTACGCGCAGAAAAAAAGGATCTCAAGA
AGATCCTTTGATCTTTTCTACGGGGTCTGACGCTCAGTGGAACGAAAACTCACGTTAAGGGATTTTGGTC
ATGAGATTATCAAAAAGGATCTTCACCTAGATCCTTTTAAATTAAAAATGAAGTTTTAAATCAATCTAAA
GTATATATGAGTAAACTTGGTCTGACAGCTAAAACAATTCATCCAGTAAAATATAATATTTTATTTTCTC
CCAATCAGGCTTGATCCCCAGTAAGTCAAAAAATAGCTCGACATACTGTTCTTCCCCGATATCCTCCCTG
AGCGACCGGACGCAGAAGGCAATGTCATACCACTTGTCCGCCCTGCCGCTTCTCCCAAGATCAATAAAGC
CACTTACTTTGCCATCTTTCACAAAGATGTTGCTGTCTCCCAGGTCGCCGTGGGAAAAGACAAGTTCCTC
TTCGGGCTTTTCCGTCTTTAAAAAATCATACAGCTCGCGCGGATCTTTAAATGGAGTGTCCTCTTCCCAG
TTTTCGCAATCCACATCGGCCAGATCGTTATTCAGTAAGTAATCCAATTCGGCTAAGCGGCTGTCTAAGC
TATTCGTATAGGGACAATCCGATATGTCGATGGAGTGAAAGAGCCTGATGCACTCCGCATACAGCTCGAT
AATCTTTTCAGGGCTTTGTTCATCTTCATACTCTTCCGAGCAAAGGACGCCATCGGCCTCACTCATGAGC
AGATTGCTCCAGCCATCATGCCGTTCAAAGTGCAGGACCTTTGGAACAGGCAGCTTTCCTTCCAGCCATA
GCATCATGTCCTTTTCCCGTTCCACATCATAGGTGGTCCCTTTATACCGGCTGTCCGTCATTTTTAAATA
TAGGTTTTCATTTTCTCCCACCAGCTTATATACCTTAGCAGGAGACATTCCTTCCGTATCTTTTACGCAG
CGGTATTTTTCGATCAGTTTTTTCAATTCCGGTGATATTCTCATTTTAGCCATACTCTTCCTTTTTCAAT
ATTATTGAAGCATTTATCAGGGTTATTGTCTCATGAGCGGATACATATTTGAATGTATTTAGAAAAATAA
ACAAATAGGGGTTCCGCGCACTCGGAGCCTTGATGTGGGCGCTTTTTGCAGCTGTTCGGCTGTGCGCTGG
CCAGACAGTTATGCACAGGCCAGGCGGGTTTTAAGAGTTTTAATAAGTTTTAAAGAGTTTTAGGCGGAAA
AATCGCCTTTTTTCTCTTTTATATCAGTCACTTACATGTGTGACCGGTTCCCAATGTACGGCTTTGGGTT
CCCAATGTACGGGTTCCGGTTCCCAATGTACGGCTTTGGGTTCCCAATGTACGTGCTATCCACAGGAAAG
AAGCTTTTTCGACCTTTTTCCCCTGCTAGGGCAATTTGCCCTAGCATCTGCTCCGTACATTAGGAACCGG
CGGATGCTTCGCCCTCGATCAGGTTGCGGTAGCGCATGACTAGGATCGGGCCAGCCTGCCCCGCCTCCTC
CTTCAAATCGTACTCCGGCAGGTCATTTGACCCGATCAGCTTGCGCACGGTGAAACAGAACTTCTTGAAC
TCTCCGGCGCTGCCACTGCGTTCGTAGATCGTCTTGAACAACCATCTGGCTTCTGCCTTGCCTGCGGCGC
GGCGTGCCAGGCGGTAGAGAAAACGGCCGATGCCGGGATCGATCAAAAAGTAATCGGGGTGAACCGTCAG
CACGTCCGGGTTCTTGCCTTCTGTGATCTCGCGGTACATCCAATCAGCTAGCTCGATCTCGATGTACTCC
GGCCGCCCGGTTTCGCTCTTTACGATCTTGTAGCGGCTAATCAAGGCTTCACCCTCGGATACCGTCACCA
GGCGGCCGTTCTTGGCCTTCTTCGTACGCTGCATGGCAACGTGCGTGGTGTTTAACCGAATGCAGGTTTC
TACCAGGTCGTCTTTCTGCTTTCCGCCATCGGCTCGCCGGCAGAACTTGAGTACGTCCGCAACGTGTGGA
CGGAACACGCGGCCGGGCTTGTCTCCCTTCCCTTCCCGGTATCGGTTCATGGATTCGGTTAGATGGGAAA
CCGCCATCAGTACCAGGTCGTAATCCCACACACTGGCCATGCCGGCCGGCCCTGCGGAAACCTCTACGTG
CCCGTCTGGAAGCTCGTAGCGGATCACCTCGCCAGCTCGTCGGTCACGCTTCGACAGACGGAAAACGGCC
ACGTCCATGATGCTGCGACTATCGCGGGTGCCCACGTCATAGAGCATCGGAACGAAAAAATCTGGTTGCT
CGTCGCCCTTGGGCGGCTTCCTAATCGACGACGCACCGGCTGCCGGCGGTTGCCGGGATTCTTTGC
Features (pLannotate 1.2.2; 16 found; start..end, strand, type, name):
    586..1215    -  CDS            pVS1 StaA: stability protein from the Pseudomonas plasmid pVS1 (Heeb et al., 2000)
   1524..1548    -  misc_feature   RB T-DNA repeat: right border repeat from nopaline C58 T-DNA
   1615..2322    -  terminator     OCS terminator: octopine synthase terminator
   3421..3474    -  misc_feature   TMV Ω: translational enhancer from the tobacco mosaic virus 5'-leader sequence (Gallie et al., 1988)
   3503..3848    -  promoter       CaMV 35S promoter: strong constitutive promoter from cauliflower mosaic virus
   3505..3551    -  promoter       minimal CaMV 35S promoter: minimal 35S promoter from cauliflower mosaic virus
   4032..4838    -  CDS            IBMP_CAMVB (fragment): Experimental evidence at protein level: Swiss-Prot protein existence level 1. Enhances the ribosomal termination-reinitiation event leading to the translation of major open reading frames on the polycistronic viral RNAs. From Cauliflower mosaic virus (strain Bari 1) (CaMV).
   4881..5133    -  terminator     NOS terminator: nopaline synthase terminator and poly(A) signal
   5164..5712    -  CDS            bar: PAT_STRHY - Experimental evidence at protein level: Swiss-Prot protein existence level 1. Inactivates phosphinothricin (PPT) by transfer of an acetyl group from acetyl CoA. Can also acetylate demethylphosphinothricin but not PTT or glutamate. This enzyme is an effector of phosphinothricin tripeptide (PTT or bialaphos) resistance. From Streptomyces hygroscopicus. Introduced by genetic manipulation and expressed in glufosinate-tolerant maize by Dekalb Genetics.
   5733..5915    -  promoter       NOS promoter: nopaline synthase promoter NOS promoter
   6110..6134    -  misc_feature   LB T-DNA repeat: left border repeat from nopaline C58 T-DNA
   6270..6858    -  rep_origin     ori: high-copy-number ColE1/pMB1/pBR322/pUC origin of replication
   7029..7823    -  CDS            KanR: aminoglycoside phosphotransferase; aphA-3; confers resistance to kanamycin
   7824..7928    -  promoter       AmpR promoter: bla
   7990..8184    -  rep_origin     pVS1 oriV: origin of replication for the Pseudomonas plasmid pVS1 (Heeb et al., 2000)
   8250..157     -  CDS            pVS1 RepA (across the origin): replication protein from the Pseudomonas plasmid pVS1 (Heeb et al., 2000)
