[The description below was written by a language model from this plasmid's Addgene catalogue record and pLannotate feature annotations shown in this document.]
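Description:
pICSL86977OD:PITG_04276 is a binary plant expression plasmid built on the pICSL86977OD backbone, designed to be moved into Agrobacterium and used for transient expression of its insert in plant tissue by agro-infiltration. It carries two replication systems. A high-copy ColE1/pUC-type origin supports propagation in E. coli, and the pVS1 module (oriV, RepA replication protein and StaA stability protein) allows stable maintenance in Agrobacterium. Bacterial selection is by kanamycin, through an aminoglycoside phosphotransferase gene annotated as being driven by the AmpR (bla) promoter.

The region between the nopaline-type left and right T-DNA border repeats holds two plant cassettes. Next to the left border is a selectable marker made of the NOS promoter, the bar gene (phosphinothricin acetyltransferase) and the NOS terminator, which confers resistance to Basta/glufosinate. The expression cassette uses the CaMV 35S promoter followed by the TMV Ω translational enhancer leader, and it ends in the octopine synthase terminator near the right border. The annotation-free interval between Ω and the OCS terminator is where the insert would be expected to sit. This is PITG_04276 from Phytophthora infestans strain T30-4, but the feature table does not annotate it, and no epitope tag or reporter is recorded. A fragment matching a cauliflower mosaic virus open reading frame lies upstream of the 35S promoter and is most likely extended viral promoter-flanking sequence rather than an expressed gene. The associated publication concerns pathogen proteins that counteract plant NLR immune receptor networks, so the construct probably served to express this P. infestans protein in leaves for such assays. The record does not describe the protein's function.
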