Addgene plasmid #173514: pICSL86977OD:PITG_04276
Purpose: This is a binary plasmid that can be transferred into Agrobacterium and used to transiently express the protein encoded by the insert in plants by agro-infiltration.
Depositing lab: Sophien Kamoun. Depositing organization: Sainsbury Laboratory, Norwich. Publication: Plant pathogens convergently evolved to counteract redundant nodes of an NLR immune receptor network. Derevnina L, Contreras MP, Adachi H, Upson J, Vergara Cruces A, Xie R, Sklenar J, Menke FLH, Mugford ST, MacLean D, Ma W, Hogenhout SA, Goverse A, Maqbool A, Wu CH, Kamoun S. PLoS Biol. 2021 Aug 23;19(8):e3001136. doi: 10.1371/journal.pbio.3001136. PubMed 34424903.
Backbone
  Vector backbone: pICSL86977OD
  Backbone manufacturer: Youles SynBio plasmids
  Backbone size w/o insert (bp): 8678
  Vector type: Plant Expression
  Selectable markers: Basta
Growth in bacteria
  Bacterial resistance: Kanamycin, 50 μg/mL
  Growth temperature: 37°C
  Growth strain: DH5alpha
  Copy number: High Copy
Gene/Insert
  Gene/Insert name: PITG_04276_T30-4
  Species: Phytophthora infestans
  Promoter: 35S
  Cloning method: Restriction Enzyme; 5′ cloning site unknown (unknown if destroyed); 3′ cloning site unknown (unknown if destroyed)
Terms and licenses: Academic/Nonprofit Terms; Industry Terms: Not Available to Industry
How to cite: pICSL86977OD:PITG_04276 was a gift from Sophien Kamoun (Addgene plasmid # 173514 ; http://n2t.net/addgene:173514 ; RRID:Addgene_173514)
